>Addgene plasmid #59723 | REV human NANOS3 TALEN | addgene partial sequence | sequence record 99674 | TAL_F1 5'-ttggcgtcggcaaacagtgg-3'
GGATGCGGGGGAGTTGAGAGGTCCGCCGTTACAGTTGGACACAGGCCAACTTGTGAAGATTGCAAAACGT
GGCGGCGTGACCGCAATGGAGGCAGTGCATGCATCGCGCAATGCACTGACGGGTGCCCCCCTGAACCTGA
CCCCGGACCAAGTGGTGGCTATCGCCAGCAACGGTGGCGGCAAGCAAGCGCTCGAAACGGTGCAGCGGCT
GTTGCCGGTGCTGTGCCAGGACCATGGCCTGACCCCGGACCAAGTGGTGGCTATCGCCAGCAATCACGGC
GGCAAGCAAGCGCTCGAAACGGTGCAGCGGCTGTTGCCGGTGCTGTGCCAGGACCATGGCCTGACTCCGG
ACCAAGTGGTGGCTATCGCCAGCCACGATGGCGGCAAGCAAGCGCTCGAAACGGTGCAGCGGCTGTTGCC
GGTGCTGTGCCAGGACCATGGCCTGACTCCGGACCAAGTGGTGGCTATCGCCAGCCACGATGGCGGCAAG
CAAGCGCTCGAAACGGTGCAGCGGCTGTTGCCGGTGCTGTGCCAGGACCATGGCCTGACTCCGGACCAAG
TGGTGGCTATCGCCAGCCACGATGGCGGCAAGCAAGCGCTCGAAACGGTGCAGCGGCTGTTGCCGGTGCT
GTGCCAGGACCATGGCCTGACCCCGGACCAAGTGGTGGCTATCGCCAGCAACATTGGCGGCAAGCAAGCG
CTCGAAACGGTGCAGCGGCTGTTGCCGGTGCTGTGCCAGGACCATGGCCTGACTCCGGACCAAGTGGTGG
CTATCGCCAGCCACGATGGCGGCAA
