>Addgene plasmid #59723 | REV human NANOS3 TALEN | addgene partial sequence | sequence record 99707 | TAL_R2 5'-ggcgacgaggtggtcgttgg-3'
ATGCTTTCGAGCGCTTGCTTGCCGCCAATGTTGCTGGCGATAGCCACCACTTGGTCCGGGGTCAGGCCAT
GGTCCTGGCACAGCACCGGCAACAGCCGCTGCACCGTTTCGAGCGCTTGCTTGCCGCCATCGTGGCTGGC
GATAGCCACCACTTGGTCCGGAGTCAGGCCATGGTCCTGGCACAGCACCGGCAACAGCCGCTGCACCGTT
TCGAGCGCTTGCTTGCCGCCGTGATTGCTGGCGATAGCCACCACTTGGTCCGGGGTCAGGCCATGGTCCT
GGCACAGCACCGGCAACAGCCGCTGCACCGTTTCGAGCGCTTGCTTGCCGCCGTGATTGCTGGCGATAGC
CACCACTTGGTCCGGGGTCAGGCCATGGTCCTGGCACAGCACCGGCAACAGCCGCTGCACCGTTTCGAGC
GCTTGCTTGCCGCCAATGTTGCTGGCGATAGCCACCACTTGGTCCGGGGTCAGGCCATGGTCCTGGCACA
GCACCGGCAACAGCCGCTGCACCGTTTCGAGCGCTTGCTTGCCGCCACCGTTGCTGGCGATAGCCACCAC
TTGGTCCGGGGTCAGGCCATGGTCCTGGCACAGCACCGGCAACAGCCGCTGCACCGTTTCGAGCGCTTGC
TTGCCGCCGTGATTGCTGGCGATAGCCACCACTTGGTCCGGGGTCAGGCCATGGTCCTGGCACAGCACCG
GCAACAGCCGCTGCACCGTTTCGAGCGCTTGCTTGCCGCC
