[The description below was written by a language model from this plasmid's Addgene catalogue record.]
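Description:
REV human NANOS3 TALEN is a mammalian expression plasmid built on the pc-Goldy TALEN backbone that encodes the reverse (right-hand) half of a TALE nuclease pair directed against the human NANOS3 locus. It is propagated in E. coli as a high-copy plasmid under ampicillin selection. The record provides no feature table, so the replication origin, polyadenylation signal, any mammalian selection marker and the overall size are not stated.

The insert is a synthetic array of sixteen TALE repeats, recorded by their repeat-variable diresidues (a mix of NG, NH, HD and NI modules). By the standard TALE code these recognise T, G, C and A respectively, so the order of the modules specifies a 16-base target site. The array was assembled into the backbone through Esp3I sites that were destroyed during cloning, as is typical of Golden Gate-style TALEN assembly, in which a type IIS enzyme cuts outside its recognition site and leaves a seamless junction with the TALE scaffold. Expression is driven by the CAGGS promoter, a strong hybrid CMV enhancer/chicken beta-actin promoter that performs well in many mammalian cell types, including pluripotent stem cells.

TALENs act as pairs: each half binds one DNA strand flanking a spacer, and dimerisation of their FokI nuclease domains produces a double-strand break. This plasmid would therefore be used together with a matching forward NANOS3 TALEN. Its stated purpose is to cut at NANOS3 so that a companion donor plasmid can knock in a P2A-mCherry cassette by homology-directed repair, generating a fluorescent NANOS3 reporter. The associated work concerns the specification of human primordial germ cell fate, for which NANOS3 serves as a germline marker.
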