Addgene plasmid #59723: REV human NANOS3 TALEN
Purpose: TALEN expressing vector used to allow Knock-in of NANOS3-P2A-mCherry knockin donor plasmid (addgene #59721)
Depositing lab: Jacob Hanna. Depositing organization: Weizmann Institute of Science. Publication: SOX17 is a critical specifier of human primordial germ cell fate. Irie N, Weinberger L, Tang WW, Kobayashi T, Viukov S, Manor YS, Dietmann S, Hanna JH, Surani MA. Cell. 2015 Jan 15;160(1-2):253-68. doi: 10.1016/j.cell.2014.12.013. Epub 2014 Dec 24. PubMed 25543152.
Backbone
  Vector backbone: pc-Goldy TALEN
  Backbone manufacturer: Dan Carlson lab plasmids (from addgene)
  Vector type: Mammalian Expression, TALEN
Growth in bacteria
  Bacterial resistance: Ampicillin, 100 μg/mL
  Growth temperature: 37°C
  Growth strain: DH5alpha
  Copy number: High Copy
Gene/Insert
  Gene/Insert name: NG NH HD HD HD NI HD HD NG NH NG NI NH NH HD NI
  Species: Synthetic
  Promoter: CAGGS
  Cloning method: Restriction Enzyme; 5′ cloning site Esp3I (destroyed during cloning); 3′ cloning site Esp3I (destroyed during cloning)
  Sequencing primers: 5′ AGGCGACACACGAAGACATC; 3′ CGGCGATTGACTCTTCTGAT
Terms and licenses: Academic/Nonprofit Terms; Industry Terms: Not Available to Industry
How to cite: REV human NANOS3 TALEN was a gift from Jacob Hanna (Addgene plasmid # 59723 ; http://n2t.net/addgene:59723 ; RRID:Addgene_59723)
